Addgene plasmid #48062: pICH79290
Purpose: (Empty Backbone)
Depositing lab: Sylvestre Marillonnet. Depositing organization: Leibniz Institute of Plant Biochemistry (IPB). Publication: A modular cloning system for standardized assembly of multigene constructs. Weber E, Engler C, Gruetzner R, Werner S, Marillonnet S. PLoS One. 2011 Feb 18;6(2):e16765. doi: 10.1371/journal.pone.0016765. PubMed 21364738.
Backbone
  Vector backbone: pUC19-derived
  Backbone manufacturer: self-made
  Backbone size (bp): 3142
  Vector type: Unspecified
Growth in bacteria
  Bacterial resistance: Ampicillin, 100 μg/mL
  Growth temperature: 37°C
  Growth strain: DH10B
  Copy number: High Copy
Gene/Insert
  Gene/Insert name: None
Terms and licenses: Academic/Nonprofit Terms; Industry Terms: Not Available to Industry
Depositor comments: Level P end linker
How to cite: pICH79290 was a gift from Sylvestre Marillonnet (Addgene plasmid # 48062 ; http://n2t.net/addgene:48062 ; RRID:Addgene_48062)
