[The description below was written by a language model from this plasmid's Addgene catalogue record and pLannotate feature annotations shown in this document.]
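Description:
pICH79290 is a small pUC19-derived E. coli plasmid from the Modular Cloning (MoClo) toolkit for standardized assembly of multigene constructs. It is catalogued as an empty backbone with no gene insert, and the depositor describes it as a "Level P end linker". In hierarchical Golden Gate-style systems of this kind, end-linker plasmids donate a short fragment that bridges the last assembled module to the destination vector, closing the assembly when fewer than the maximum number of modules are joined. The record does not annotate the type IIS restriction sites or the fusion overhangs that define this linker, so its exact position and compatibility within the system cannot be stated from the information given.

The plasmid is propagated at high copy number through the ColE1/pMB1/pUC origin of replication and is selected with ampicillin through the β-lactamase gene under its native bla promoter. The remaining features are mostly typical pUC remnants: a CAP binding site, lac promoter and lac operator, part of the pUC18/19 multiple cloning site, a lacZα fragment, and short leftover pieces of lacI, rop and the pBR322 bom region.

Between the polylinker remnant and the lacZα fragment, spanning the sequence origin, the automated annotation also flags a segment with homology to the Potato virus X RNA-dependent RNA polymerase. This is only a fragment and is not expected to be functional. It may be filler or linker sequence, but the record does not explain its role. The sequenced record is slightly longer (3,174 nt) than the listed backbone size (3,142 bp).
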