Features (pLannotate 1.2.2; 12 found; start..end, strand, type, name):
     16..173     +  CDS            lacZα (fragment): LacZα fragment of β-galactosidase; lacZ fragment
    179..278     -  misc_feature   bom (fragment): basis of mobility region from pBR322
    380..415     -  CDS            rop (fragment): Rop protein, which maintains plasmids at low copy number; rop
    510..614     +  promoter       AmpR promoter: bla
    615..1475    +  CDS            AmpR: β-lactamase; bla; confers resistance to ampicillin, carbenicillin, and related antibiotics
   1646..2234    +  rep_origin     ori: high-copy-number ColE1/pMB1/pBR322/pUC origin of replication
   2417..2509    +  CDS            lacI (fragment): lac repressor; lacI; The lac repressor binds to the lac operator to inhibit transcription in E. coli. This inhibition can be relieved by adding lactose or isopropyl-β-D-thiogalactopyranoside (IPTG).
   2522..2543    +  protein_bind   CAP binding site: CAP binding activates transcription in the presence of cAMP. E. coli catabolite activator protein
   2558..2588    +  promoter       lac promoter: promoter for the E. coli lac operon
   2596..2612    +  protein_bind   lac operator: The lac repressor binds to the lac operator to inhibit transcription in E. coli. This inhibition can be relieved by adding lactose or isopropyl-β-D-thiogalactopyranoside (IPTG). lac repressor encoded by lacI
   2649..2686    -  misc_feature   MCS (fragment): pUC18/19 multiple cloning site
   2740..30      +  CDS            RDRP_PVXX3 (fragment) (across the origin): Protein inferred from homology: Swiss-Prot protein existence level 3. RNA replication. The central part of this protein possibly functions as an ATP-binding helicase (Probable). From Potato virus X (strain X3) (PVX).
>Addgene plasmid #48062 | pICH79290 | depositor full sequence | sequence record 69062 | Full Sequence
GGGTACCGAGCTCGAATTCACTGGCCGTCGTTTTACAACGTCGTGACTGGGAAAACCCTGGCGTTACCCA
ACTTAATCGCCTTGCAGCACATCCCCCTTTCGCCAGCTGGCGTAATAGCGAAGAGGCCCGCACCGATCGC
CCTTCCCAACAGTTGCGCAGCCTGAATGGCGAATGGCGCCTGATGCGGTATTTTCTCCTTACGCATCTGT
GCGGTATTTCACACCGCATATGGTGCACTCTCAGTACAATCTGCTCTGATGCCGCATAGTTAAGCCAGCC
CCGACACCCGCCAACACCCGCTGACGCGCCCTGACGGGCTTGTCTGCTCCCGGCATCCGCTTACAGACAA
GCTGTGACCATCTCCGGGAGCTGCATGTGTCAGAGGTTTTCACCGTCATCACCGAAACGCGCGAGTCGAA
AGGGCCTCGTGATACGCCTATTTTTATAGGTTAATGTCATGATAATAATGGTTTCTTAGACGTCAGGTGG
CACTTTTCGGGGAAATGTGCGCGGAACCCCTATTTGTTTATTTTTCTAAATACATTCAAATATGTATCCG
CTCATGAGACAATAACCCTGATAAATGCTTCAATAATATTGAAAAAGGAAGAGTATGAGTATTCAACATT
TCCGTGTCGCCCTTATTCCCTTTTTTGCGGCATTTTGCCTTCCTGTTTTTGCTCACCCAGAAACGCTGGT
GAAAGTAAAAGATGCTGAAGATCAGTTGGGTGCACGAGTGGGTTACATCGAACTGGATCTCAACAGCGGT
AAGATCCTTGAGAGTTTTCGCCCCGAAGAACGTTTTCCAATGATGAGCACTTTTAAAGTTCTGCTATGTG
GCGCGGTATTATCCCGTATTGACGCCGGGCAAGAGCAACTCGGTCGCCGCATACACTATTCTCAGAATGA
CTTGGTTGAGTACTCACCAGTCACAGAAAAGCATCTTACGGATGGCATGACAGTAAGAGAATTATGCAGT
GCTGCCATAACCATGAGTGATAACACTGCGGCCAACTTACTTCTGACAACGATCGGAGGACCGAAGGAGC
TAACCGCTTTTTTGCACAACATGGGGGATCATGTAACTCGCCTTGATCGTTGGGAACCGGAGCTGAATGA
AGCCATACCAAACGACGAGCGTGACACCACGATGCCTGTAGCAATGGCAACAACGTTGCGCAAACTATTA
ACTGGCGAACTACTTACTCTAGCTTCCCGGCAACAATTAATAGACTGGATGGAGGCGGATAAAGTTGCAG
GACCACTTCTGCGCTCGGCCCTTCCGGCTGGCTGGTTTATTGCTGATAAATCTGGAGCCGGTGAGCGTGG
TTCTCGCGGTATCATTGCAGCACTGGGGCCAGATGGTAAGCCCTCCCGTATCGTAGTTATCTACACGACG
GGGAGTCAGGCAACTATGGATGAACGAAATAGACAGATCGCTGAGATAGGTGCCTCACTGATTAAGCATT
GGTAACTGTCAGACCAAGTTTACTCATATATACTTTAGATTGATTTAAAACTTCATTTTTAATTTAAAAG
GATCTAGGTGAAGATCCTTTTTGATAATCTCATGACCAAAATCCCTTAACGTGAGTTTTCGTTCCACTGA
GCGTCAGACCCCGTAGAAAAGATCAAAGGATCTTCTTGAGATCCTTTTTTTCTGCGCGTAATCTGCTGCT
TGCAAACAAAAAAACCACCGCTACCAGCGGTGGTTTGTTTGCCGGATCAAGAGCTACCAACTCTTTTTCC
GAAGGTAACTGGCTTCAGCAGAGCGCAGATACCAAATACTGTCCTTCTAGTGTAGCCGTAGTTAGGCCAC
CACTTCAAGAACTCTGTAGCACCGCCTACATACCTCGCTCTGCTAATCCTGTTACCAGTGGCTGCTGCCA
GTGGCGATAAGTCGTGTCTTACCGGGTTGGACTCAAGACGATAGTTACCGGATAAGGCGCAGCGGTCGGG
CTGAACGGGGGGTTCGTGCACACAGCCCAGCTTGGAGCGAACGACCTACACCGAACTGAGATACCTACAG
CGTGAGCTATGAGAAAGCGCCACGCTTCCCGAAGGGAGAAAGGCGGACAGGTATCCGGTAAGCGGCAGGG
TCGGAACAGGAGAGCGCACGAGGGAGCTTCCAGGGGGAAACGCCTGGTATCTTTATAGTCCTGTCGGGTT
TCGCCACCTCTGACTTGAGCGTCGATTTTTGTGATGCTCGTCAGGGGGGCGGAGCCTATGGAAAAACGCC
AGCAACGCGGCCTTTTTACGGTTCCTGGCCTTTTGCTGGCCTTTTGCTCACATGTTCTTTCCTGCGTTAT
CCCCTGATTCTGTGGATAACCGTATTACCGCCTTTGAGTGAGCTGATACCGCTCGCCGCAGCCGAACGAC
CGAGCGCAGCGAGTCAGTGAGCGAGGAAGCGGAAGAGCGCCCAATACGCAAACCGCCTCTCCCCGCGCGT
TGGCCGATTCATTAATGCAGCTGGCACGACAGGTTTCCCGACTGGAAAGCGGGCAGTGAGCGCAACGCAA
TTAATGTGAGTTAGCTCACTCATTAGGCACCCCAGGCTTTACACTTTATGCTTCCGGCTCGTATGTTGTG
TGGAATTGTGAGCGGATAACAATTTCACACAGGAAACAGCTATGACCATGATTACGCCAAGCTTGCATGC
CTGCAGGTCGACTCTAGAGGATCCCCTTTGGTCTCATGTGTTGTCTTCGAGGATGCACATGTGACCGAGG
GATGAGACCGTGGAAACTTGGGACTTCAGATTCCACCCCTTGCAAGCGTGGAAAGCCTTCCGACCAAGGG
AAGTGTCGGATGTAGAGGAAATGGAAAGTTTGTTCTCAGATGGGGACTTGCTTGATTGCTTCACAAGAAT
GCCAGCTTATGCGGTAAACGCAGAGGAAGATTTAGCTGCAATCAGGAAAACGCCCGAGATGGATGTCGGT
CAAGAAGTTAAAGAACCTGCAGGAGACAGAAATCAATACTCAAACCCTGCAGAAACTTTCCTCAACAAGC
TCCACAGGAAACACAGTAGGGAGGTGAAACACCAGGCCGCAAAGAAAGCTAAACGCCTAGCTGAAATCCA
GGAGTCAATGAGAGCTGAAGGTGATGCCGAACCAAATGAAATAAGCGGGGGCATGGGGGCAATACCCAGC
AACGCCGAACTTCCTGGGCCCAAA
