>Addgene plasmid #48062 | pICH79290 | addgene partial sequence | sequence record 71190 | M13_pUC_rev
TGACCATGATTACGCCAAGCTTGCATGCCTGCAGGTCGACTCTAGAGGATCCCCTTTGGTCTCATGTGTT
GTCTTCGAGGATGCACATGTGACCGAGGGATGAGACCGTGGAAACTTGGGACTTCAGATTCCACCCCTTG
CAAGCGTGGAAAGCCTTCCGACCAAGGGAAGTGTCGGATGTAGAGGAAATGGAAAGTTTGTTCTCAGATG
GGGACTTGCTTGATTGCTTCACAAGAATGCCAGCTTATGCGGTAAACGCAGAGGAAGATTTAGCTGCAAT
CAGGAAAACGCCCGAGATGGATGTCGGTCAAGAAGTTAAAGAACCTGCAGGAGACAGAAATCAATACTCA
AACCCTGCAGAAACTTTCCTCAACAAGCTCCACAGGAAACACAGTAGGGAGGTGAAACACCAGGCCGCAA
AGAAAGCTAAACGCCTAGCTGAAATCCAGGAGTCAATGAGAGCTGAAGGTGATGCCGAACCAAATGAAAT
AAGCGGGGGCATGGGGGCAATACCCAGCAACGCCGAACTTCCTGGGCCCAAAGGGTACCGAGCTCGAATT
CACTGGCCGTCGTTTTACAACGTCGTGACTGGGAAAACCCTGGCGTTACCCAACTTAATCGCCTTGCAGC
ACATCCCCCTTTCGCCAGCTGGCGTAATAGCGAAGAGGCCCGCACCGATCGCCCTTCCCAACAGTTGCGC
AGCCTGAATGGCGAATGGCGCCTGATGCGGTATTTTCTCCTTACGCATCTGTGCGGTATTTCACACCGCA
TATGGTGCACTCTCAGTACAATCTGCTCTGATGCCGCATAGTTAAGCCAGCCCCGACACCCGCCAACACC
CGCTGACGCGCCCTGACGGGCTTGTCTGCTCCCGGCATCCGCTTACAGACAAGCTGTGACCATCTCCGGG
AGCTGCATGTGTCAGAGGTTTTCACCGTCATCACCGAAACGCGCGAGTCGAAAGGGCCTCGTGATACGCC
TATTTTTATAGGTTAATGTCATGATAATAATGGTTTCTTAGACGTCAGGTGGCACTTTTCGGGGAAATGT
GCGCGGAACCCCTATTTGTTTATTTTTC
